Addgene plasmid #28168: ARF1
Purpose: Bacterial expression for structure determination; may not be full ORF
Depositing lab: Cheryl Arrowsmith. Depositing organization: University of Toronto.
Backbone
  Vector backbone: pET28-MHL (Addgene plasmid 26096)
  Backbone manufacturer: SGC
  Backbone size w/o insert (bp): 7325
  Vector type: Bacterial Expression
Growth in bacteria
  Bacterial resistance: Kanamycin, 50 μg/mL
  Growth temperature: 37°C
  Growth strain: DH5alpha
  Copy number: Low Copy
Gene/Insert
  Gene/Insert name: ARF1 (alt names: PDB: 3O47; ADP-ribosylation factor)
  Species: H. sapiens (human)
  Insert size (bp): 420
  Entrez Gene: ARF1 (a.k.a. PVNH8)
  Tag / fusion protein: His tag with TEV cleavage (N terminal on backbone)
  Cloning method: Restriction Enzyme; 5′ cloning site ligation-independent cloning (unknown if destroyed); 3′ cloning site ligation-independent cloning (unknown if destroyed)
  Sequencing primers: 5′ T7; 3′ T7-term
Terms and licenses: Academic/Nonprofit Terms; Industry Terms: Not Available to Industry
Depositor comments: PDB: 3O47. http://www.thesgc.org/structures/3O47/
How to cite: ARF1 was a gift from Cheryl Arrowsmith (Addgene plasmid # 28168 ; http://n2t.net/addgene:28168 ; RRID:Addgene_28168)
