[The description below was written by a language model from this plasmid's Addgene catalogue record.]
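Description:
ARF1 is a bacterial expression plasmid built on the pET28-MHL backbone, a structural-genomics derivative of the pET28 family, and carries a segment of the human ARF1 gene, which encodes ADP-ribosylation factor 1. The plasmid confers kanamycin resistance and is recorded as low copy. No feature table accompanies the entry, so the origin of replication and promoter are not explicitly listed. The use of T7 and T7-terminator sequencing primers indicates that the insert lies between a T7 promoter and T7 terminator, as is standard for pET vectors, where transcription depends on a host strain that supplies T7 RNA polymerase.

The insert is listed as 420 bp and was introduced by ligation-independent cloning, although the cloning-method field itself reads restriction enzyme. The record cautions that the insert may not be the full open reading frame, which fits a construct trimmed to a crystallisable fragment or domain; the exact residue boundaries are not given. The backbone supplies an N-terminal His tag followed by a TEV protease cleavage site, so the recombinant protein can be captured by immobilised-metal affinity chromatography and the tag then removed to leave near-native protein.

The stated purpose is production of protein in bacteria for structure determination, and the depositor links the construct to a deposited Protein Data Bank structure. It is therefore mainly useful for producing purified ARF1 fragment for crystallography or for related biophysical and biochemical work.
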