>Addgene plasmid #28168 | ARF1 | depositor partial sequence | sequence record 13333 | Author sequence
ATGGCCAGCCCAAGAACCAGGAAGGTTCTTAAAGAAGTCAGGGTGCAGGATGAGAACAACGTTTGTTTTG
AGTGTGGCGCGTTCAATCCTCAGTGGGTCAGTGTGACCTACGGCATCTGGATCTGCCTGGAGTGCTCGGG
GAGACACCGCGGGCTTGGGGTTCACCTCAGCTTTGTGCGCTCTGTTACTATGGACAAGTGGAAGGACATT
GAGCTTGAGAAGATGAAAGCTGGTGGGAATGCTAAGTTCCGAGAGTTCCTGGAGTCTCAGGAGGATTACG
ATCCTTGCTGGTCCTTGCAGGAGAAGTACAACAGCAGAGCCGCGGCCCTCTTTAGGGATAAGGTGGTCGC
TCTGGCCGAAGGCAGAGAGTGGTCTCTGGAGTCATCACCTGCCCAGAACTGGACCCCACCTCAGCCCAGG
