>Addgene plasmid #28168 | ARF1 | addgene partial sequence | sequence record 34495 | 28168 with T7
GAATAATTTTGTTTAACTTTAAGAAGGAGATATACCATGCATCATCATCATCATCACAGCAGCGGCAGAG
AAAACTTGTATTTCCAGGGCATGGCCAGCCCAAGAACCAGGAAGGTTCTTAAAGAAGTCAGGGTGCAGGA
TGAGAACAACGTTTGTTTTGAGTGTGGCGCGTTCAATCCTCAGTGGGTCAGTGTGACCTACGGCATCTGG
ATCTGCCTGGAGTGCTCGGGGAGACACCGCGGGCTTGGGGTTCACCTCAGCTTTGTGCGCTCTGTTACTA
TGGACAAGTGGAAGGACATTGAGCTTGAGAAGATGAAAGCTGGTGGGAATGCTAAGTTCCGAGAGTTCCT
GGAGTCTCAGGAGGATTACGATCCTTGCTGGTCCTTGCAGGAGAAGTACAACAGCAGAGCCGCGGCCCTC
TTTAGGGATAAGGTGGTCGCTCTGGCCGAAGGCAGAGAGTGGTCTCTGGAGTCATCACCTGCCCAGAACT
GGACCCCACCTCAGCCCAGGGGCCTTTTTGGCAAAAAAGAAATGCGCATCCTCATGGTGGGCCTGGATGC
TGCAGGGAAGACCACGATCCTCTACAAGCTTAAGCTGGGTGAGATCGTGACCACCATTCCCACCATAGGC
TTCAACGTGGAAACCGTGGAGTACAAGAACATCAGCTTCACTGTGTGGGACGTGGGTGGCCAGGACAAGA
TCCGGCCCCTGTGGCGCCACTACTTCCAGAACACACAAGGCCTGATCTTCGTGGTGGACAGCAATGACAG
AGAGCGTGTGAACGAGGCCCGTGAGGAGCTCATGAGGATGCTGGCCGAGGACGAGCT
